>Addgene plasmid #50388 | pET28a-Ec.coaD (pESC106) | depositor full sequence | sequence record 75332 | pET28a-Ec.coaD (pESC106) sequence 5817 bps
CGCTATCATGCCATACCGCGAAAGGTTTTGCGCCATTCGATGGTGTCCGGGATCTCGACGCTCTCCCTTA
TGCGACTCCTGCATTAGGAAGCAGCCCAGTAGTAGGTTGAGGCCGTTGAGCACCGCCGCCGCAAGGAATG
GTGCATGCAAGGAGATGGCGCCCAACAGTCCCCCGGCCACGGGGCCTGCCACCATACCCACGCCGAAACA
AGCGCTCATGAGCCCGAAGTGGCGAGCCCGATCTTCCCCATCGGTGATGTCGGCGATATAGGCGCCAGCA
ACCGCACCTGTGGCGCCGGTGATGCCGGCCACGATGCGTCCGGCGTAGAGGATCGAGATCTCGATCCCGC
GAAATTAATACGACTCACTATAGGGGAATTGTGAGCGGATAACAATTCCCCTCTAGAAATAATTTTGTTT
AACTTTAAGAAGGAGATATACCATGGGCAGCAGCCATCATCATCATCATCACAGCAGCGGCCTGGTGCCG
CGCGGCAGCCATATGCAAAAACGGGCGATTTATCCGGGTACTTTCGATCCCATTACCAATGGTCATATCG
ATATCGTGACGCGCGCCACGCAGATGTTCGATCACGTTATTCTGGCGATTGCCGCCAGCCCCAGTAAAAA
ACCGATGTTTACCCTGGAAGAGCGTGTGGCACTGGCACAGCAGGCAACCGCGCATCTGGGGAACGTGGAA
GTGGTCGGGTTTAGTGATTTAATGGCGAACTTCGCCCGTAATCAACACGCTACGGTGCTGATTCGTGGCC
TGCGTGCGGTGGCAGATTTTGAATATGAAATGCAGCTGGCGCACATGAATCGCCACTTAATGCCGGAACT
GGAAAGTGTGTTTCTGATGCCGTCGAAAGAGTGGTCGTTTATCTCTTCATCGTTGGTGAAAGAGGTGGCG
CGCCATCAGGGCGATGTCACCCATTTCCTGCCGGAGAATGTCCATCAGGCGCTGATGGCGAAGTTAGCGT
AGCGTTGGATCCGAATTCGAGCTCCGTCGACAAGCTTGCGGCCGCACTCGAGCACCACCACCACCACCAC
TGAGATCCGGCTGCTAACAAAGCCCGAAAGGAAGCTGAGTTGGCTGCTGCCACCGCTGAGCAATAACTAG
CATAACCCCTTGGGGCCTCTAAACGGGTCTTGAGGGGTTTTTTGCTGAAAGGAGGAACTATATCCGGATT
GGCGAATGGG
[124 nt withheld, positions 1201-1324]
C
[91 nt withheld, positions 1326-1416]
A
[49 nt withheld, positions 1418-1466]
CCTTTGACGTTGGAGTCCACGTTCTTT
[37 nt withheld, positions 1494-1530]
ACCCTATCTCGGTCTATTCTTTTGATTTATAAGGGATTTTGCCGATTTCGGCCTATTGGTTAAAAAATGA
GCTGATTTAACAAAAATTTAACGCGAATTTTAACAAAATATTAACGTTTACAATTTCAGGTGGCACTTTT
CGGGGAAATGTGCGCGGAACCCCTATTTGTTTATTTTTCTAAATACATTCAAATATGTATCCGCTCATGA
ATTAATTCTTAGAAAAACTCATCGAGCATCAAATGAAACTGCAATTTATTCATATCAGGATTATCAATAC
CATATTTTTGAAAAAGCCGTTTCTGTAATGAAGGAGAAAACTCACCGAGGCAGTTCCATAGGATGGCAAG
ATCCTGGTATCGGTCTGCGATTCCGACTCGTCCAACATCAATACAACCTATTAATTTCCCCTCGTCAAAA
ATAAGGTTATCAAGTGAGAAATCACCATGAGTGACGACTGAATCCGGTGAGAATGGCAAAAGTTTATGCA
TTTCTTTCCAGACTTGTTCAACAGGCCAGCCATTACGCTCGTCATCAAAATCACTCGCATCAACCAAACC
GTTATTCATTCGTGATTGCGCCTGAGCGAGACGAAATACGCGATCGCTGTTAAAAGGACAATTACAAACA
GGAATCGAATGCAACCGGCGCAGGAACACTGCCAGCGCATCAACAATATTTTCACCTGAATCAGGATATT
CTTCTAATACCTGGAATGCTGTTTTCCCGGGGATCGCAGTGGTGAGTAACCATGCATCATCAGGAGTACG
GATAAAATGCTTGATGGTCGGAAGAGGCATAAATTCCGTCAGCCAGTTTAGTCTGACCATCTCATCTGTA
ACATCATTGGCAACGCTACCTTTGCCATGTTTCAGAAACAACTCTGGCGCATCGGGCTTCCCATACAATC
GATAGATTGTCGCACCTGATTGCCCGACATTATCGCGAGCCCATTTATACCCATATAAATCAGCATCCAT
GTTGGAATTTAATCGCGGCCTAGAGCAAGACGTTTCCCGTTGAATATGGCTCATAACACCCCTTGTATTA
CTGTTTATGTAAGCAGACAGTTTTATTGTTCATGACCAAAATCCCTTAACGTGAGTTTTCGTTCCACTGA
GCGTCAGACCCCGTAGAAAAGATCAAAGGATCTTCTTGAGATCCTTTTTTTCTGCGCGTAATCTGCTGCT
TGCAAACAAAAAAACCACCGCTACCAGCGGTGGTTTGTTTGCCGGATCAAGAGCTACCAACTCTTTTTCC
GAAGGTAACTGGCTTCAGCAGAGCGCAGATACCAAATACTGTCCTTCTAGTGTAGCCGTAGTTAGGCCAC
CACTTCAAGAACTCTGTAGCACCGCCTACATACCTCGCTCTGCTAATCCTGTTACCAGTGGCTGCTGCCA
GTGGCGATAAGTCGTGTCTTACCGGGTTGGACTCAAGACGATAGTTACCGGATAAGGCGCAGCGGTCGGG
CTGAACGGGGGGTTCGTGCACACAGCCCAGCTTGGAGCGAACGACCTACACCGAACTGAGATACCTACAG
CGTGAGCTATGAGAAAGCGCCACGCTTCCCGAAGGGAGAAAGGCGGACAGGTATCCGGTAAGCGGCAGGG
TCGGAACAGGAGAGCGCACGAGGGAGCTTCCAGGGGGAAACGCCTGGTATCTTTATAGTCCTGTCGGGTT
TCGCCACCTCTGACTTGAGCGTCGATTTTTGTGATGCTCGTCAGGGGGGCGGAGCCTATGGAAAAACGCC
AGCAACGCGGCCTTTTTACGGTTCCTGGCCTTTTGCTGGCCTTTTGCTCACATGTTCTTTCCTGCGTTAT
CCCCTGATTCTGTGGATAACCGTATTACCGCCTTTGAGTGAGCTGATACCGCTCGCCGCAGCCGAACGAC
CGAGCGCAGCGAGTCAGTGAGCGAGGAAGCGGAAGAGCGCCTGATGCGGTATTTTCTCCTTACGCATCTG
TGCGGTATTTCACACCGCATATATGGTGCACTCTCAGTACAATCTGCTCTGATGCCGCATAGTTAAGCCA
GTATACACTCCGCTATCGCTACGTGACTGGGTCATGGCTGCGCCCCGACACCCGCCAACACCCGCTGACG
CGCCCTGACGGGCTTGTCTGCTCCCGGCATCCGCTTACAGACAAGCTGTGACCGTCTCCGGGAGCTGCAT
GTGTCAGAGGTTTTCACCGTCATCACCGAAACGCGCGAGGCAGCTGCGGTAAAGCTCATCAGCGTGGTCG
TGAAGCGATTCACAGATGTCTGCCTGTTCATCCGCGTCCAGCTCGTTGAGTTTCTCCAGAAGCGTTAATG
TCTGGCTTCTGATAAAGCGGGCCATGTTAAGGGCGGTTTTTTCCTGTTTGGTCACTGATGCCTCCGTGTA
AGGGGGATTTCTGTTCATGGGGGTAATGATACCGATGAAACGAGAGAGGATGCTCACGATACGGGTTACT
GATGATGAACATGCCCGGTTACTGGAACGTTGTGAGGGTAAACAACTGGCGGTATGGATGCGGCGGGACC
AGAGAAAAATCACTCAGGGTCAATGCCAGCGCTTCGTTAATACAGATGTAGGTGTTCCACAGGGTAGCCA
GCAGCATCCTGCGATGCAGATCCGGAACATAATGGTGCAGGGCGCTGACTTCCGCGTTTCCAGACTTTAC
GAAACACGGAAACCGAAGACCATTCATGTTGTTGCTCAGGTCGCAGACGTTTTGCAGCAGCAGTCGCTTC
ACGTTCGCTCGCGTATCGGTGATTCATTCTGCTAACCAGTAAGGCAACCCCGCCAGCCTAGCCGGGTCCT
CAACGACAGGAGCACGATCATGCGCACCCGTGGGGCCGCCATGCCGGCGATAATGGCCTGCTTCTCGCCG
AAACGTTTGGTGGCGGGACCAGTGACGAAGGCTTGAGCGAGGGCGTGCAAGATTCCGAATACCGCAAGCG
ACAGGCCGATCATCGTCGCGCTCCAGCGAAAGCGGTCCTCGCCGAAAATGACCCAGAGCGCTGCCGGCAC
CTGTCCTACGAGTTGCATGATAAAGAAGACAGTCATAAGTGCGGCGACGATAGTCATGCCCCGCGCCCAC
CGGAAGGAGCTGACTGGGTTGAAGGCTCTCAAGGGCATCGGTCGAGATCCCGGTGCCTAATGAGTGAGCT
AACTTACATTAATTGCGTTGCGCTCACTGCCCGCTTTCCAGTCGGGAAACCTGTCGTGCCAGCTGCATTA
ATGAATCGGCCAACGCGCGGGGAGAGGCGGTTTGCGTATTGGGCGCCAGGGTGGTTTTTCTTTTCACCAG
TGAGACGGGCAACAGCTGATTGCCCTTCACCGCCTGGCCCTGAGAGAGTTGCAGCAAGCGGTCCACGCTG
GTTTGCCCCAGCAGGCGAAAATCCTGTTTGATGGTGGTTAACGGCGGGATATAACATGAGCTGTCTTCGG
TATCGTCGTATCCCACTACCGAGATATCCGCACCAACGCGCAGCCCGGACTCGGTAATGGCGCGCATTGC
GCCCAGCGCCATCTGATCGTTGGCAACCAGCATCGCAGTGGGAACGATGCCCTCATTCAGCATTTGCATG
GTTTGTTGAAAACCGGACATGGCACTCCAGTCGCCTTCCCGTTCCGCTATCGGCTGAATTTGATTGCGAG
TGAGATATTTATGCCAGCCAGCCAGACGCAGACGCGCCGAGACAGAACTTAATGGGCCCGCTAACAGCGC
GATTTGCTGGTGACCCAATGCGACCAGATGCTCCACGCCCAGTCGCGTACCGTCTTCATGGGAGAAAATA
ATACTGTTGATGGGTGTCTGGTCAGAGACATCAAGAAATAACGCCGGAACATTAGTGCAGGCAGCTTCCA
CAGCAATGGCATCCTGGTCATCCAGCGGATAGTTAATGATCAGCCCACTGACGCGTTGCGCGAGAAGATT
GTGCACCGCCGCTTTACAGGCTTCGACGCCGCTTCGTTCTACCATCGACACCACCACGCTGGCACCCAGT
TGATCGGCGCGAGATTTAATCGCCGCGACAATTTGCGACGGCGCGTGCAGGGCCAGACTGGAGGTGGCAA
CGCCAATCAGCAACGACTGTTTGCCCGCCAGTTGTTGTGCCACGCGGTTGGGAATGTAATTCAGCTCCGC
CATCGCCGCTTCCACTTTTTCCCGCGTTTTCGCAGAAACGTGGCTGGCCTGGTTCACCACGCGGGAAACG
GTCTGATAAGAGACACCGGCATACTCTGCGACATCGTATAACGTTACTGGTTTCACATTCACCACCCTGA
ATTGACTCTCTTCCGGG
Features (pLannotate 1.2.2; 21 found; start..end, strand, type, name):
     55..334     -  CDS            TcR (fragment): tetracycline efflux protein; tet; confers resistance to tetracycline
    356..374     +  promoter       T7 promoter: promoter for bacteriophage T7 RNA polymerase
    375..399     +  protein_bind   lac operator: The lac repressor binds to the lac operator to inhibit transcription in E. coli. This inhibition can be relieved by adding lactose or isopropyl-β-D-thiogalactopyranoside (IPTG). lac repressor encoded by lacI
    414..436     +  RBS            RBS: efficient ribosome binding site from bacteriophage T7 gene 10 (Olins and Rangwala, 1989)
    455..471     +  CDS            capTEV™ (fragment): composite tag for in vivo biotinylation, TEV protease cleavage, and 6xHis tagging
    482..499     +  CDS            thrombin site: thrombin recognition and cleavage site
    503..979     +  CDS            coaD: COAD_ECOLI - Also known as kdtB From Escherichia coli (strain K12).
   1033..1050    +  CDS            9xHis (fragment): 9xHis affinity tag
   1060..1109    +  CDS            SET1 (fragment): solubility-enhancement tag derived from T7 phage gene 10B
   1117..1164    +  terminator     T7 terminator: transcription terminator for bacteriophage T7 RNA polymerase
   1201..1656    +  rep_origin     f1 ori (sequence partly withheld): f1 bacteriophage origin of replication; arrow indicates direction of (+) strand synthesis
   1683..1740    +  promoter       AmpR promoter (fragment): bla
   1749..2564    -  CDS            KanR: aminoglycoside phosphotransferase; aph(3')-Ia; confers resistance to kanamycin in bacteria or G418 (Geneticin®) in eukaryotes
   2686..3274    +  rep_origin     ori: high-copy-number ColE1/pMB1/pBR322/pUC origin of replication
   3460..3602    -  misc_feature   bom: basis of mobility region from pBR322
   3704..3895    -  CDS            rop: Rop protein, which maintains plasmids at low copy number; rop
   3912..4292    +  CDS            YPB1_ECOLX: Protein predicted: Swiss-Prot protein existence level 4. From Escherichia coli.
   4364..4655    -  CDS            TcR (fragment): tetracycline efflux protein; tet; confers resistance to tetracycline
   4670..4691    -  protein_bind   CAP binding site: CAP binding activates transcription in the presence of cAMP. E. coli catabolite activator protein
   4704..5786    -  CDS            lacI: lac repressor; lacI; The lac repressor binds to the lac operator to inhibit transcription in E. coli. This inhibition can be relieved by adding lactose or isopropyl-β-D-thiogalactopyranoside (IPTG).
   5787..47      -  promoter       lacI promoter (across the origin): lacI
