[The description below was written by a language model from this plasmid's Addgene catalogue record and pLannotate feature annotations shown in this document.]
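Description:
pET28a-Ec.coaD (pESC106) is a bacterial expression plasmid built on the Novagen pET28a backbone for heterologous overproduction of Escherichia coli phosphopantetheine adenylyltransferase (PPAT), the coenzyme A biosynthetic enzyme encoded by coaD (also known as kdtB). The 5,817-nt plasmid is selected with kanamycin through an aminoglycoside phosphotransferase gene (KanR) and replicates from a ColE1/pBR322-type origin. The backbone also carries the bom mobility region and the rop gene, although the catalogue entry lists the plasmid as high copy. An f1 origin is present as well, which allows single-stranded DNA production. Short tetracycline-resistance and AmpR promoter fragments in the annotation are non-functional backbone remnants.

The coaD coding sequence was inserted between the NdeI and XhoI sites, both of which are retained. This places it downstream of a T7 promoter, an adjacent lac operator and the T7 gene 10 ribosome binding site, with a T7 terminator closing the cassette. A plasmid-borne lacI gene supplies lac repressor, so transcription is held off until it is induced with IPTG in a host that provides T7 RNA polymerase. The backbone contributes an N-terminal 6xHis tag followed by a thrombin cleavage site, allowing nickel affinity purification and optional removal of the tag. The annotation tool labels this short His stretch as a fragment of a composite tag. A second His-tag sequence lies downstream of the insert, but the record describes only the N-terminal tag, so whether the downstream one is translated depends on a stop codon in the insert that the record does not state. The plasmid is intended for producing purified recombinant PPAT, in the context of studies on CoA biosynthesis and pantothenamide antimetabolites.
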