Addgene plasmid #50388: pET28a-Ec.coaD (pESC106)
Purpose: Heterologous expression of E. coli CoA biosynthetic enzyme, PPAT (phosphopantetheine adenylyltransferase). Contain 6xHis-tag for nickel affinity purification.
Depositing lab: Tadhg Begley & Erick Strauss. Depositing organization: Cornell University. Publication: The antibiotic activity of N-pentylpantothenamide results from its conversion to ethyldethia-coenzyme a, a coenzyme a antimetabolite. Strauss E, Begley TP. J Biol Chem. 2002 Dec 13;277(50):48205-9. Epub 2002 Oct 7. 10.1074/jbc.M204560200 PubMed 12372838.
Backbone
  Vector backbone: pET28a
  Backbone manufacturer: Novagen
  Vector type: Bacterial Expression
Growth in bacteria
  Bacterial resistance: Kanamycin, 50 μg/mL
  Growth temperature: 37°C
  Growth strain: DH5alpha
  Copy number: High Copy
Gene/Insert
  Gene/Insert name: PPAT (alt name: phosphopantetheine adenylyltransferase)
  Species: E coli
  Promoter: T7
  Tag / fusion protein: 6xHis-tag (N terminal on backbone)
  Cloning method: Restriction Enzyme; 5′ cloning site NdeI (not destroyed); 3′ cloning site XhoI (not destroyed)
  Sequencing primers: 5′ T7; 3′ T7-term
Terms and licenses: Academic/Nonprofit Terms; Industry Terms: Not Available to Industry
How to cite: pET28a-Ec.coaD (pESC106) was a gift from Tadhg Begley & Erick Strauss (Addgene plasmid # 50388 ; http://n2t.net/addgene:50388 ; RRID:Addgene_50388)
