>Addgene plasmid #50388 | pET28a-Ec.coaD (pESC106) | addgene partial sequence | sequence record 80635 | T7 5'-TAATACGACTCACTATAGGG-3'
ACTTTAAGAAGGAGATATACCATGGGCAGCAGCCATCATCATCATCATCACAGCAGCGGCCTGGTGCCGC
GCGGCAGCCATATGCAAAAACGGGCGATTTATCCGGGTACTTTCGATCCCATTACCAATGGTCATATCGA
TATCGTGACGCGCGCCACGCAGATGTTCGATCACGTTATTCTGGCGATTGCCGCCAGCCCCAGTAAAAAA
CCGATGTTTACCCTGGAAGAGCGTGTGGCACTGGCACAGCAGGCAACCGCGCATCTGGGGAACGTGGAAG
TGGTCGGGTTTAGTGATTTAATGGCGAACTTCGCCCGTAATCAACACGCTACGGTGCTGATTCGTGGCCT
GCGTGCGGTGGCAGATTTTGAATATGAAATGCAGCTGGCGCACATGAATCGCCACTTAATGCCGGAACTG
GAAAGTGTGTTTCTGATGCCGTCGAAAGAGTGGTCGTTTATCTCTTCATCGTTGGTGAAAGAGGTGGCGC
GCCATCAGGGCGATGTCACCCATTTCCTGCCGGAGAATGTCCATCAGGCGCTGATGGCGAAGTTAGCGTA
GCGTTGGATCCGAATTCGAGCTCCGTCGACAAGCTTGCGGCCGCACTCGAGCACCACCACCACCACCACT
GAGATCCGGCTGCTAACAAAGCCCGAAAGGAAGCTGAGTTGGCTGCTGCCACCGCTGAGCAATAACTAGC
ATAACCCCTTGGGGCCTCTAAACGGGTCTTGAGGGGTTTTTTGCTGAAAGGAGGAACTATATCCGGATTG
GCGAATGGG
[106 nt withheld, positions 780-885]
